Addgene plasmid #87173: pSMART-ala12
Purpose: NADPH dependent Alanine Dehydrogenase, Constitutive E. coli Expression
Depositing lab: Michael Lynch. Depositing organization: Duke University. Publication: Two-stage dynamic deregulation of metabolism improves process robustness & scalability in engineered E. coli. Ye Z, Li S, Hennigan JN, Lebeau J, Moreb EA, Wolf J, Lynch MD. Metab Eng. 2021 Nov;68:106-118. doi: 10.1016/j.ymben.2021.09.009. Epub 2021 Sep 30. PubMed 34600151.
Backbone
  Vector backbone: pSMART-HCKan (AF532107.1)
  Backbone manufacturer: Lucigen (Middleton, WI)
  Backbone size w/o insert (bp): 1800
  Total vector size (bp): 6256
  Vector type: Bacterial Expression
Growth in bacteria
  Bacterial resistance: Kanamycin, 50 μg/mL
  Growth temperature: 37°C
  Growth strain: DH5alpha
  Copy number: High Copy
Gene/Insert
  Gene/Insert name: NADPH Alanine Dehydrogenase (alt name: ald*)
  Species: Synthetic
  Insert size (bp): 1200
  Mutation: D196A, L197R
  Entrez Gene: ald (a.k.a. BSU31930)
  Promoter: Constitutive proC
  Cloning method: Gibson Cloning
  Sequencing primers: 5′ CAG TCC AGT TAC GCT GGA GTC; 3′ GGT CAG GTA TGA TTT AA A TGG TCA GT
Terms and licenses: Academic/Nonprofit Terms; Industry Terms: Not Available to Industry
Depositor comments: Read the preprint at bioRxiv: https://www.biorxiv.org/content/10.1101/2020.08.30.274290v1.full.
How to cite: pSMART-ala12 was a gift from Michael Lynch (Addgene plasmid # 87173 ; http://n2t.net/addgene:87173 ; RRID:Addgene_87173)
