[The description below was written by a language model from this plasmid's Addgene catalogue record and pLannotate feature annotations shown in this document.]
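Description:
pSMART-ala12 is a bacterial expression plasmid built on the Lucigen pSMART-HCKan backbone, a compact high-copy cloning vector for E. coli. It replicates from a ColE1/pUC-type origin and is selected with kanamycin through an aph(3')-Ia aminoglycoside phosphotransferase gene, which the annotation places downstream of a cat promoter. As is characteristic of the pSMART design, transcription terminators (tonB, T7Te and T3Te) flank the marker and origin. These insulate the cloning region from read-through transcription into or out of the vector.

The insert, assembled by Gibson cloning, is a synthetic version of the Bacillus subtilis alanine dehydrogenase gene ald (called ald*), carrying the substitutions D196A and L197R. The native enzyme interconverts L-alanine and pyruvate. According to the record, this mutant form is NADPH dependent, so the two changes presumably alter cofactor preference. Expression is described as constitutive from the proC promoter. This promoter is not picked up in the feature table, though the roughly 250 nt upstream of the coding sequence are unannotated and could hold it. A short T7 promoter motif is annotated just downstream of the ald open reading frame and does not appear to drive the insert.

The catalogue lists a total size of 6256 bp, whereas the sequenced record behind the feature table is 3,324 nt. The shorter figure agrees better with the stated backbone (about 1800 bp) and insert (about 1200 bp) sizes. The associated work concerns two-stage dynamic control of metabolism in engineered E. coli, which suggests the plasmid is used for alanine production from pyruvate in such strains.
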