Features (pLannotate 1.2.2; 8 found; start..end, strand, type, name):
    257..1390    +  CDS            ald: DHA_BACSU - Also known as spoVN. Experimental evidence at protein level: Swiss-Prot protein existence level 1. Catalyzes the reversible oxidative deamination of L-alanine to pyruvate. This enzyme is a key factor in the assimilation of L- alanine as an energy source through the tricarboxylic acid cycle during sporulation. From Bacillus subtilis (strain 168).
   1404..1422    +  promoter       T7 promoter: promoter for bacteriophage T7 RNA polymerase
   1601..1632    +  terminator     tonB terminator: bidirectional E. coli tonB-P14 transcription terminator
   1633..1735    +  promoter       cat promoter: promoter of the E. coli cat gene encoding chloramphenicol acetyltransferase
   1736..2549    +  CDS            KanR (fragment): aminoglycoside phosphotransferase; aph(3')-Ia; confers resistance to kanamycin in bacteria or G418 (Geneticin®) in eukaryotes
   2572..2599    +  terminator     T7Te terminator: phage T7 early transcription terminator
   2611..3198    -  rep_origin     ori: high-copy-number ColE1/pMB1/pBR322/pUC origin of replication
   3220..3249    -  terminator     T3Te terminator: phage T3 early transcription terminator
>Addgene plasmid #87173 | pSMART-ala12 | addgene full sequence | sequence record 174449 | Addgene NGS Result
CGCCGCAAACCCCGCCCCTGACAGGGCGGGGTTTCGCCGCACGTCTCCATCGCTTGCCCAAGTTGTGAAG
CACAGCTAACACCACGTCGTCCCTATCTGCTGCCCTAGGTCTATGAGTGGTTGCTGGATAACTTTACGGG
CATGCATAAGGCTCGTATGATATATTCAGGGAGACCACAACGGTTTCCCTCTACAAATAATTTTGTTTAA
CTTTCGTAGAGAGCACTTCCACACTTCTGGAAAAAGGAGATATACCATGATCATTGGGGTGCCGAAGGAG
ATCAAAAATAATGAGAACCGCGTCGCGTTGACCCCGGGAGGTGTCAGCCAGCTGATCTCTAATGGCCATC
GTGTCTTAGTTGAAACAGGCGCTGGCCTGGGTTCTGGCTTCGAAAACGAGGCCTACGAATCTGCAGGTGC
GGAAATTATTGCTGATCCAAAACAGGTCTGGGATGCAGAGATGGTCATGAAAGTGAAAGAACCGCTCCCG
GAAGAATATGTCTATTTTCGTAAAGGTCTGGTGCTGTTTACATATCTGCATCTGGCAGCTGAACCGGAGC
TCGCACAAGCCCTTAAAGATAAAGGTGTCACGGCCATCGCATACGAAACTGTCAGCGAAGGGCGCACGCT
GCCATTACTGACCCCGATGTCAGAAGTGGCAGGCCGTATGGCTGCGCAGATCGGCGCACAGTTTCTTGAA
AAACCAAAGGGCGGGAAGGGTATTCTCTTAGCAGGAGTGCCGGGCGTCAGTCGTGGGAAAGTAACTATTA
TTGGTGGCGGCGTGGTAGGAACAAATGCTGCCAAAATGGCCGTCGGTTTGGGGGCCGACGTAACAATCAT
TGCGCGTAATGCCGATCGCCTTCGTCAATTAGACGATATCTTTGGCCACCAAATCAAAACCCTGATTTCG
AACCCAGTCAATATCGCGGATGCGGTGGCGGAAGCTGATTTGTTGATCTGCGCCGTGTTAATTCCGGGAG
CGAAAGCACCTACATTGGTGACGGAAGAAATGGTGAAACAAATGAAACCGGGTTCAGTCATTGTTGATGT
GGCTATTGATCAGGGTGGCATCGTGGAAACGGTGGACCATATTACCACTCACGACCAGCCGACGTATGAA
AAACATGGTGTCGTACACTATGCGGTGGCGAATATGCCTGGTGCGGTCCCACGTACGAGTACAATCGCAC
TGACAAATGTCACCGTGCCGTATGCGTTGCAAATCGCGAACAAAGGTGCCGTGAAAGCGCTGGCCGACAA
TACGGCGTTACGTGCCGGTCTGAACACCGCTAACGGTCACGTGACATATGAAGCGGTCGCGCGTGATTTG
GGGTACGAATATGTACCGGCGGAAAAAGCCTTACAAGACGAATCGAGTGTCGCTGGTGCATAGTAAGCTC
TTCTAATACGACTCACTATAGGGCCGGCTTATCGGTCAGTTTCACCTGATTTACGTAAAAACCCGCTTCG
GCGGGTTTTTGCTTTTGGAGGGGCAGAAAGATGAATGACTGTCCACGACGCTATACCCAAAAGAAAGACG
AATTCTCTAGATATCGCTCAATACTGACCATTTAAATCATACCTGACCTCCATAGCAGAAAGTCAAAAGC
CTCCGACCGGAGGCTTTTGACTTGATCGGCACGTAAGAGGTTCCAACTTTCACCATAATGAAATAAGATC
ACTACCGGGCGTATTTTTTGAGTTATCGAGATTTTCAGGAGCTAAGGAAGCTAAAATGAGCCATATTCAA
CGGGAAACGTCTTGCTCGAGGCCGCGATTAAATTCCAACATGGATGCTGATTTATATGGGTATAAATGGG
CTCGCGATAATGTCGGGCAATCAGGTGCGACAATCTATCGATTGTATGGGAAGCCCGATGCGCCAGAGTT
GTTTCTGAAACATGGCAAAGGTAGCGTTGCCAATGATGTTACAGATGAGATGGTCAGGCTAAACTGGCTG
ACGGAATTTATGCCTCTTCCGACCATCAAGCATTTTATCCGTACTCCTGATGATGCATGGTTACTCACCA
CTGCGATCCCAGGGAAAACAGCATTCCAGGTATTAGAAGAATATCCTGATTCAGGTGAAAATATTGTTGA
TGCGCTGGCAGTGTTCCTGCGCCGGTTGCATTCGATTCCTGTTTGTAATTGTCCTTTTAACGGCGATCGC
GTATTTCGTCTCGCTCAGGCGCAATCACGAATGAATAACGGTTTGGTTGGTGCGAGTGATTTTGATGACG
AGCGTAATGGCTGGCCTGTTGAACAAGTCTGGAAAGAAATGCATAAGCTTTTGCCATTCTCACCGGATTC
AGTCGTCACCCATGGTGATTTCTCACTTGATAACCTTATTTTTGACGAGGGGAAATTAATAGGTTGTATT
GATGTTGGACGAGTCGGAATCGCAGACCGATACCAGGATCTTGCCATCCTATGGAACTGCCTCGGTGAGT
TTTCTCCTTCATTACAGAAACGGCTTTTTCAAAAATATGGTATTGATAATCCTGATATGAATAAATTGCA
GTTTCACTTGATGCTCGATGAGTTTTTCTGAGGGCCCAAATGTAATCACCTGGCTCACCTTCGGGTGGGC
CTTTCTGCGTTGCTGGCGTTTTTCCATAGGCTCCGCCCCCCTGACGAGCATCACAAAAATCGATGCTCAA
GTCAGAGGTGGCGAAACCCGACAGGACTATAAAGATACCAGGCGTTTCCCCCTGGAAGCTCCCTCGTGCG
CTCTCCTGTTCCGACCCTGCCGCTTACCGGATACCTGTCCGCCTTTCTCCCTTCGGGAAGCGTGGCGCTT
TCTCATAGCTCACGCTGTAGGTATCTCAGTTCGGTGTAGGTCGTTCGCTCCAAGCTGGGCTGTGTGCACG
AACCCCCCGTTCAGCCCGACCGCTGCGCCTTATCCGGTAACTATCGTCTTGAGTCCAACCCGGTAAGACA
CGACTTATCGCCACTGGCAGCAGCCACTGGTAACAGGATTAGCAGAGCGAGGTATGTAGGCGGTGCTACA
GAGTTCTTGAAGTGGTGGCCTAACTACGGCTACACTAGAAGAACAGTATTTGGTATCTGCGCTCTGCTGA
AGCCAGTTACCTCGGAAAAAGAGTTGGTAGCTCTTGATCCGGCAAACAAACCACCGCTGGTAGCGGTGGT
TTTTTTGTTTGCAAGCAGCAGATTACGCGCAGAAAAAAAGGATCTCAAGAAGATCCTTTGATTTTCTACC
GAAGAAAGGCCCACCCGTGAAGGTGAGCCAGTGAGTTGATTGCAGTCCAGTTACGCTGGAGTCTGAGGCT
CGTCCTGAATGATATCAAGCTTGAATTCGTTTGC
